>Addgene plasmid #171884 | pStA0::SPLc3-RBSc21 | addgene full sequence | sequence record 354591 | Addgene NGS Result
AAAACGAAAGGCCCAGTCTTCCGACTGAGCCTTTCGTTTTATTTGATGCCCGAAAGGGCCTCGTGATACG
CCTATTTTTATAGGTTAATGTCATGATAATAATGGTTTCTTAGACGTCAGGTGGCACTTTTCGGGGAAAT
GTGCGCGGAACCCCTATTTGTTTATTTTTCTAAATACATTCAAATATGTATCCGCTCATGAGACAATAAC
CCTGATAAATGCTTCAATAATATTGAAAAAGGAAGAGTATGAGTATTCAACATTTCCGTGTCGCCCTTAT
TCCCTTTTTTGCGGCATTTTGCCTTCCTGTTTTTGCTCACCCAGAAACGCTGGTGAAAGTAAAAGATGCT
GAAGATCAGTTGGGTGCACGAGTGGGTTACATCGAACTGGATCTCAACAGCGGTAAGATCCTTGAGAGTT
TTCGCCCCGAAGAACGTTTTCCAATGATGAGCACTTTTAAAGTTCTGCTATGTGGCGCGGTATTATCCCG
TATTGACGCCGGGCAAGAGCAACTCGGTCGCCGCATACACTATTCTCAGAATGACTTGGTTGAGTACTCA
CCAGTCACAGAAAAGCATCTTACGGATGGCATGACAGTAAGAGAATTATGCAGTGCTGCCATAACCATGA
GTGATAACACTGCGGCCAACTTACTTCTGACAACGATCGGAGGACCGAAGGAGCTAACCGCTTTTTTGCA
CAACATGGGGGATCATGTAACTCGCCTTGATCGTTGGGAACCGGAGCTGAATGAAGCCATACCAAACGAC
GAGCGTGACACCACGATGCCTGTAGCAATGGCAACAACGTTGCGCAAACTATTAACTGGCGAACTACTTA
CTCTAGCTTCCCGGCAACAATTAATAGACTGGATGGAGGCGGATAAAGTTGCAGGACCACTTCTGCGCTC
GGCCCTTCCGGCTGGCTGGTTTATTGCTGATAAATCTGGAGCCGGTGAGCGTGGGTCCCGCGGTATCATT
GCAGCACTGGGGCCAGATGGTAAGCCCTCCCGTATCGTAGTTATCTACACGACGGGGAGTCAGGCAACTA
TGGATGAACGAAATAGACAGATCGCTGAGATAGGTGCCTCACTGATTAAGCATTGGTAACTGTCAGACCA
AGTTTACTCATATATACTTTAGATTGATTTAAAACTTCATTTTTAATTTAAAAGGATCTAGGTGAAGATC
CTTTTTGATAATCTCATGACCAAAATCCCTTAACGTGAGTTTTCGTTCCACTGAGCGTCAGACCCCGTAG
AAAAGATCAAAGGATCTTCTTGAGATCCTTTTTTTCTGCGCGTAATCTGCTGCTTGCAAACAAAAAAACC
ACCGCTACCAGCGGTGGTTTGTTTGCCGGATCAAGAGCTACCAACTCTTTTTCCGAAGGTAACTGGCTTC
AGCAGAGCGCAGATACCAAATACTGTTCTTCTAGTGTAGCCGTAGTTAGGCCACCACTTCAAGAACTCTG
TAGCACCGCCTACATACCTCGCTCTGCTAATCCTGTTACCAGTGGCTGCTGCCAGTGGCGATAAGTCGTG
TCTTACCGGGTTGGACTCAAGACGATAGTTACCGGATAAGGCGCAGCGGTCGGGCTGAACGGGGGGTTCG
TGCACACAGCCCAGCTTGGAGCGAACGACCTACACCGAACTGAGATACCTACAGCGTGAGCTATGAGAAA
GCGCCACGCTTCCCGAAGGGAGAAAGGCGGACAGGTATCCGGTAAGCGGCAGGGTCGGAACAGGAGAGCG
CACGAGGGAGCTTCCAGGGGGAAACGCCTGGTATCTTTATAGTCCTGTCGGGTTTCGCCACCTCTGACTT
GAGCGTCGATTTTTGTGATGCTCGTCAGGGGGGCGGAGCCTATGGAAAAACGCCAGCAACGCGGCCTTTT
TACGGTTCCTGGCCTTTTGCTGGCCTTTTGCTCACATGTTCTTTCCTGCGTTATCCCCTGATTCTGTGGA
TAACCGTATTACCGCCTTTGAGTGAGCTGATACCGCTCGCCGCAGCCGAACGACCGAGCGCCTTGGACTC
CTGTTGATAGATCCAGTAATGACCTCAGAACTCCATCTGGATTTGTTCAGAACGCTCGGTTGCCGCCGGG
CGTTTTTTATTGGTGAGAATCCAGTGTGGCTCTTCACAGCCAGATGACCTTGACAAGTAACTGCCCCAAC
AGTATAATATACCTTACGAAAGATTTACGAAAGGAGGTTGGTTATGTGAAGAGCGTAAGACCTCTAGGGC
GGCGGATTTGTCCTACTCAGGAGAGCGTTCACCGACAAACAACAGAT
Features (pLannotate 1.2.2; 6 found; start..end, strand, type, name):
    144..248     +  promoter       AmpR promoter: bla
    249..1109    +  CDS            AmpR: β-lactamase; bla; confers resistance to ampicillin, carbenicillin, and related antibiotics
   1280..1868    +  rep_origin     ori: high-copy-number ColE1/pMB1/pBR322/pUC origin of replication
   2026..2120    +  terminator     lambda t0 terminator: transcription terminator from phage lambda
   2246..2287    -  terminator     rrnB T1 terminator (fragment): Escherichia coli rrnB; transcription terminator T1 from the E. coli rrnB gene
   2286..42      +  terminator     rrnB T1 terminator (across the origin): Escherichia coli rrnB; transcription terminator T1 from the E. coli rrnB gene
