[The description below was written by a language model from this plasmid's Addgene catalogue record and pLannotate feature annotations shown in this document.]
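Description:
pStA0::SPLc3-RBSc21 is a small (about 2.3 kb) synthetic biology part plasmid in which a synthetic promoter, SPLc3, and a synthetic ribosome-binding site, RBSc21, are stored together in the pStA0 backbone. It is maintained in E. coli at high copy number by a ColE1/pUC-type origin of replication. Selection is with ampicillin, through a β-lactamase (bla) gene driven by its own AmpR promoter. No origin or marker for any other host appears among the annotated features, so the plasmid appears to serve as an E. coli storage and cloning vector rather than as an expression vector in its own right.

The promoter and RBS were not recognised by the automated annotation, which is expected for custom synthetic parts, and their coordinates are therefore not given in the feature table. Beyond the backbone elements, the annotation identifies a phage lambda t0 terminator and rrnB T1 terminator sequences spanning the numbering origin, including a short fragment on the opposite strand. These terminators probably flank the part-holding region and insulate it from read-through transcription from the rest of the plasmid, though the record does not confirm the exact layout. No coding sequence, reporter or tag accompanies the regulatory parts.

The associated publication describes a combinatorial assembly platform for building genetically stable metabolic pathways in cyanobacteria. That context suggests the plasmid is one member of a library of promoter–RBS combinations that set the expression level of genes assembled downstream. The strength of SPLc3 or RBSc21, the assembly chemistry and the cloning method are not stated in the record.
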