Addgene plasmid #171884: pStA0::SPLc3-RBSc21
Purpose: Promoter SPLc3 and RBSc21 in pStA0
Depositing lab: John Heap. Depositing organization: Imperial College London. Publication: Combinatorial assembly platform enabling engineering of genetically stable metabolic pathways in cyanobacteria. Taylor GM, Hitchcock A, Heap JT. Nucleic Acids Res. 2021 Dec 2;49(21):e123. doi: 10.1093/nar/gkab791. PubMed 34554258.
Backbone
  Vector backbone: pStA0
  Vector type: Synthetic Biology
Growth in bacteria
  Bacterial resistance: Ampicillin, 100 μg/mL
  Growth temperature: 37°C
  Growth strain: DH5alpha
  Copy number: High Copy
Gene/Insert
  Gene/Insert name: Promoter SPLc3 and RBSc21
  Species: Synthetic
  Mutation: N/A
  Cloning method: Unknown
Terms and licenses: Academic/Nonprofit Terms; Industry Terms: Not Available to Industry
Depositor comments: Please visit https://www.biorxiv.org/content/10.1101/2020.03.11.983833v1 for bioRxiv preprint.
How to cite: pStA0::SPLc3-RBSc21 was a gift from John Heap (Addgene plasmid # 171884 ; http://n2t.net/addgene:171884 ; RRID:Addgene_171884)
